>Addgene plasmid #73795 | lenti sgRNA(MS2)_puro backbone | addgene full sequence | sequence record 181202 | Addgene NGS Result
TATAAGGGATTTTGCCGATTTCGGCCTATTGGTTAAAAAATGAGCTGATTTAACAAAAATTTAACGCGAA
TTAATTCTGTGGAATGTGTGTCAGTTAGGGTGTGGAAAGTCCCCAGGCTCCCCAGCAGGCAGAAGTATGC
AAAGCATGCATCTCAATTAGTCAGCAACCAGGTGTGGAAAGTCCCCAGGCTCCCCAGCAGGCAGAAGTAT
GCAAAGCATGCATCTCAATTAGTCAGCAACCATAGTCCCGCCCCTAACTCCGCCCATCCCGCCCCTAACT
CCGCCCAGTTCCGCCCATTCTCCGCCCCATGGCTGACTAATTTTTTTTATTTATGCAGAGGCCGAGGCCG
CCTCTGCCTCTGAGCTATTCCAGAAGTAGTGAGGAGGCTTTTTTGGAGGCCTAGGCTTTTGCAAAAAGCT
CCCGGGAGCTTGTATATCCATTTTCGGATCTGATCAGCACGTGTTGACAATTAATCATCGGCATAGTATA
TCGGCATAGTATAATACGACAAGGTGAGGAACTAAACCATGGCCAAGTTGACCAGTGCCGTTCCGGTGCT
CACCGCGCGCGACGTCGCCGGAGCGGTCGAGTTCTGGACCGACCGGCTCGGGTTCTCCCGGGACTTCGTG
GAGGACGACTTCGCCGGTGTGGTCCGGGACGACGTGACCCTGTTCATCAGCGCGGTCCAGGACCAGGTGG
TGCCGGACAACACCCTGGCCTGGGTGTGGGTGCGCGGCCTGGACGAGCTGTACGCCGAGTGGTCGGAGGT
CGTGTCCACGAACTTCCGGGACGCCTCCGGGCCGGCCATGACCGAGATCGGCGAGCAGCCGTGGGGGCGG
GAGTTCGCCCTGCGCGACCCGGCCGGCAACTGCGTGCACTTCGTGGCCGAGGAGCAGGACTGACACGTGC
TACGAGATTTCGATTCCACCGCCGCCTTCTATGAAAGGTTGGGCTTCGGAATCGTTTTCCGGGACGCCGG
CTGGATGATCCTCCAGCGCGGGGATCTCATGCTGGAGTTCTTCGCCCACCCCAACTTGTTTATTGCAGCT
TATAATGGTTACAAATAAAGCAATAGCATCACAAATTTCACAAATAAAGCATTTTTTTCACTGCATTCTA
GTTGTGGTTTGTCCAAACTCATCAATGTATCTTATCATGTCTGTATACCGTCGACCTCTAGCTAGAGCTT
GGCGTAATCATGGTCATAGCTGTTTCCTGTGTGAAATTGTTATCCGCTCACAATTCCACACAACATACGA
GCCGGAAGCATAAAGTGTAAAGCCTGGGGTGCCTAATGAGTGAGCTAACTCACATTAATTGCGTTGCGCT
CACTGCCCGCTTTCCAGTCGGGAAACCTGTCGTGCCAGCTGCATTAATGAATCGGCCAACGCGCGGGGAG
AGGCGGTTTGCGTATTGGGCGCTCTTCCGCTTCCTCGCTCACTGACTCGCTGCGCTCGGTCGTTCGGCTG
CGGCGAGCGGTATCAGCTCACTCAAAGGCGGTAATACGGTTATCCACAGAATCAGGGGATAACGCAGGAA
AGAACATGTGAGCAAAAGGCCAGCAAAAGGCCAGGAACCGTAAAAAGGCCGCGTTGCTGGCGTTTTTCCA
TAGGCTCCGCCCCCCTGACGAGCATCACAAAAATCGACGCTCAAGTCAGAGGTGGCGAAACCCGACAGGA
CTATAAAGATACCAGGCGTTTCCCCCTGGAAGCTCCCTCGTGCGCTCTCCTGTTCCGACCCTGCCGCTTA
CCGGATACCTGTCCGCCTTTCTCCCTTCGGGAAGCGTGGCGCTTTCTCATAGCTCACGCTGTAGGTATCT
CAGTTCGGTGTAGGTCGTTCGCTCCAAGCTGGGCTGTGTGCACGAACCCCCCGTTCAGCCCGACCGCTGC
GCCTTATCCGGTAACTATCGTCTTGAGTCCAACCCGGTAAGACACGACTTATCGCCACTGGCAGCAGCCA
CTGGTAACAGGATTAGCAGAGCGAGGTATGTAGGCGGTGCTACAGAGTTCTTGAAGTGGTGGCCTAACTA
CGGCTACACTAGAAGAACAGTATTTGGTATCTGCGCTCTGCTGAAGCCAGTTACCTTCGGAAAAAGAGTT
GGTAGCTCTTGATCCGGCAAACAAACCACCGCTGGTAGCGGTGGTTTTTTTGTTTGCAAGCAGCAGATTA
CGCGCAGAAAAAAAGGATCTCAAGAAGATCCTTTGATCTTTTCTACGGGGTCTGACGCTCAGTGGAACGA
AAACTCACGTTAAGGGATTTTGGTCATGAGATTATCAAAAAGGATCTTCACCTAGATCCTTTTAAATTAA
AAATGAAGTTTTAAATCAATCTAAAGTATATATGAGTAAACTTGGTCTGACAGTTACCAATGCTTAATCA
GTGAGGCACCTATCTCAGCGATCTGTCTATTTCGTTCATCCATAGTTGCCTGACTCCCCGTCGTGTAGAT
AACTACGATACGGGAGGGCTTACCATCTGGCCCCAGTGCTGCAATGATACCGCGAGACCCACGCTCACCG
GCTCCAGATTTATCAGCAATAAACCAGCCAGCCGGAAGGGCCGAGCGCAGAAGTGGTCCTGCAACTTTAT
CCGCCTCCATCCAGTCTATTAATTGTTGCCGGGAAGCTAGAGTAAGTAGTTCGCCAGTTAATAGTTTGCG
CAACGTTGTTGCCATTGCTACAGGCATCGTGGTGTCACGCTCGTCGTTTGGTATGGCTTCATTCAGCTCC
GGTTCCCAACGATCAAGGCGAGTTACATGATCCCCCATGTTGTGCAAAAAAGCGGTTAGCTCCTTCGGTC
CTCCGATCGTTGTCAGAAGTAAGTTGGCCGCAGTGTTATCACTCATGGTTATGGCAGCACTGCATAATTC
TCTTACTGTCATGCCATCCGTAAGATGCTTTTCTGTGACTGGTGAGTACTCAACCAAGTCATTCTGAGAA
TAGTGTATGCGGCGACCGAGTTGCTCTTGCCCGGCGTCAATACGGGATAATACCGCGCCACATAGCAGAA
CTTTAAAAGTGCTCATCATTGGAAAACGTTCTTCGGGGCGAAAACTCTCAAGGATCTTACCGCTGTTGAG
ATCCAGTTCGATGTAACCCACTCGTGCACCCAACTGATCTTCAGCATCTTTTACTTTCACCAGCGTTTCT
GGGTGAGCAAAAACAGGAAGGCAAAATGCCGCAAAAAAGGGAATAAGGGCGACACGGAAATGTTGAATAC
TCATACTCTTCCTTTTTCAATATTATTGAAGCATTTATCAGGGTTATTGTCTCATGAGCGGATACATATT
TGAATGTATTTAGAAAAATAAACAAATAGGGGTTCCGCGCACATTTCCCCGAAAAGTGCCACCTGACGTC
GACGGATCGGGAGATCTCCCGATCCCCTATGGTGCACTCTCAGTACAATCTGCTCTGATGCCGCATAGTT
AAGCCAGTATCTGCTCCCTGCTTGTGTGTTGGAGGTCGCTGAGTAGTGCGCGAGCAAAATTTAAGCTACA
ACAAGGCAAGGCTTGACCGACAATTGCATGAAGAATCTGCTTAGGGTTAGGCGTTTTGCGCTGCTTCGCG
ATGTACGGGCCAGATATACGCGTTGACATTGATTATTGACTAGTTATTAATAGTAATCAATTACGGGGTC
ATTAGTTCATAGCCCATATATGGAGTTCCGCGTTACATAACTTACGGTAAATGGCCCGCCTGGCTGACCG
CCCAACGACCCCCGCCCATTGACGTCAATAATGACGTATGTTCCCATAGTAACGCCAATAGGGACTTTCC
ATTGACGTCAATGGGTGGAGTATTTACGGTAAACTGCCCACTTGGCAGTACATCAAGTGTATCATATGCC
AAGTACGCCCCCTATTGACGTCAATGACGGTAAATGGCCCGCCTGGCATTATGCCCAGTACATGACCTTA
TGGGACTTTCCTACTTGGCAGTACATCTACGTATTAGTCATCGCTATTACCATGGTGATGCGGTTTTGGC
AGTACATCAATGGGCGTGGATAGCGGTTTGACTCACGGGGATTTCCAAGTCTCCACCCCATTGACGTCAA
TGGGAGTTTGTTTTGGCACCAAAATCAACGGGACTTTCCAAAATGTCGTAACAACTCCGCCCCATTGACG
CAAATGGGCGGTAGGCGTGTACGGTGGGAGGTCTATATAAGCAGCGCGTTTTGCCTGTACTGGGTCTCTC
TGGTTAGACCAGATCTGAGCCTGGGAGCTCTCTGGCTAACTAGGGAACCCACTGCTTAAGCCTCAATAAA
GCTTGCCTTGAGTGCTTCAAGTAGTGTGTGCCCGTCTGTTGTGTGACTCTGGTAACTAGAGATCCCTCAG
ACCCTTTTAGTCAGTGTGGAAAATCTCTAGCAGTGGCGCCCGAACAGGGACTTGAAAGCGAAAGGGAAAC
CAGAGGAGCTCTCTCGACGCAGGACTCGGCTTGCTGAAGCGCGCACGGCAAGAGGCGAGGGGCGGCGACT
GGTGAGTACGCCAAAAATTTTGACTAGCGGAGGCTAGAAGGAGAGAGATGGGTGCGAGAGCGTCAGTATT
AAGCGGGGGAGAATTAGATCGCGATGGGAAAAAATTCGGTTAAGGCCAGGGGGAAAGAAAAAATATAAAT
TAAAACATATAGTATGGGCAAGCAGGGAGCTAGAACGATTCGCAGTTAATCCTGGCCTGTTAGAAACATC
AGAAGGCTGTAGACAAATACTGGGACAGCTACAACCATCCCTTCAGACAGGATCAGAAGAACTTAGATCA
TTATATAATACAGTAGCAACCCTCTATTGTGTGCATCAAAGGATAGAGATAAAAGACACCAAGGAAGCTT
TAGACAAGATAGAGGAAGAGCAAAACAAAAGTAAGACCACCGCACAGCAAGCGGCCGCTGATCTTCAGAC
CTGGAGGAGGAGATATGAGGGACAATTGGAGAAGTGAATTATATAAATATAAAGTAGTAAAAATTGAACC
ATTAGGAGTAGCACCCACCAAGGCAAAGAGAAGAGTGGTGCAGAGAGAAAAAAGAGCAGTGGGAATAGGA
GCTTTGTTCCTTGGGTTCTTGGGAGCAGCAGGAAGCACTATGGGCGCAGCGTCAATGACGCTGACGGTAC
AGGCCAGACAATTATTGTCTGGTATAGTGCAGCAGCAGAACAATTTGCTGAGGGCTATTGAGGCGCAACA
GCATCTGTTGCAACTCACAGTCTGGGGCATCAAGCAGCTCCAGGCAAGAATCCTGGCTGTGGAAAGATAC
CTAAAGGATCAACAGCTCCTGGGGATTTGGGGTTGCTCTGGAAAACTCATTTGCACCACTGCTGTGCCTT
GGAATGCTAGTTGGAGTAATAAATCTCTGGAACAGATTTGGAATCACACGACCTGGATGGAGTGGGACAG
AGAAATTAACAATTACACAAGCTTAATACACTCCTTAATTGAAGAATCGCAAAACCAGCAAGAAAAGAAT
GAACAAGAATTATTGGAATTAGATAAATGGGCAAGTTTGTGGAATTGGTTTAACATAACAAATTGGCTGT
GGTATATAAAATTATTCATAATGATAGTAGGAGGCTTGGTAGGTTTAAGAATAGTTTTTGCTGTACTTTC
TATAGTGAATAGAGTTAGGCAGGGATATTCACCATTATCGTTTCAGACCCACCTCCCAACCCCGAGGGGA
CCCGACAGGCCCGAAGGAATAGAAGAAGAAGGTGGAGAGAGAGACAGAGACAGATCCATTCGATTAGTGA
ACGGATCGGCACTGCGTGCGCCAATTCTGCAGACAAATGGCAGTATTCATCCACAATTTTAAAAGAAAAG
GGGGGATTGGGGGGTACAGTGCAGGGGAAAGAATAGTAGACATAATAGCAACAGACATACAAACTAAAGA
ATTACAAAAACAAATTACAAAAATTCAAAATTTTCGGGTTTATTACAGGGACAGCAGAGATCCAGTTTGG
TTAATTAGCTAGCGAGGGCCTATTTCCCATGATTCCTTCATATTTGCATATACGATACAAGGCTGTTAGA
GAGATAATTGGAATTAATTTGACTGTAAACACAAAGATATTAGTACAAAATACGTGACGTAGAAAGTAAT
AATTTCTTGGGTAGTTTGCAGTTTTAAAATTATGTTTTAAAATGGACTATCATATGCTTACCGTAACTTG
AAAGTATTTCGATTTCTTGGCTTTATATATCTTGTGGAAAGGACGAAACACCGGAGACGGGATACCGTCT
CTGTTTTAGAGCTAGGCCAACATGAGGATCACCCATGTCTGCAGGGCCTAGCAAGTTAAAATAAGGCTAG
TCCGTTATCAACTTGGCCAACATGAGGATCACCCATGTCTGCAGGGCCAAGTGGCACCGAGTCGGTGCTT
TTTTTGGATCCTGCAAAGATGGATAAAGTTTTAAACAGAGAGGAATCTTTGCAGCTAATGGACCTTCTAG
GTCTTGAAAGGAGTGGGAATTGGCTCCGGTGCCCGTCAGTGGGCAGAGCGCACATCGCCCACAGTCCCCG
AGAAGTTGGGGGGAGGGGTCGGCAATTGAACCGGTGCCTAGAGAAGGTGGCGCGGGGTAAACTGGGAAAG
TGATGTCGTGTACTGGCTCCGCCTTTTTCCCGAGGGTGGGGGAGAACCGTATATAAGTGCAGTAGTCGCC
GTGAACGTTCTTTTTCGCAACGGGTTTGCCGCCAGAACACAGGTAAGTGCCGTGTGTGGTTCCCGCGGGC
CTGGCCTCTTTACGGGTTATGGCCCTTGCGTGCCTTGAATTACTTCCACCTGGCTGCAGTACGTGATTCT
TGATCCCGAGCTTCGGGTTGGAAGTGGGTGGGAGAGTTCGAGGCCTTGCGCTTAAGGAGCCCCTTCGCCT
CGTGCTTGAGTTGAGGCCTGGCCTGGGCGCTGGGGCCGCCGCGTGCGAATCTGGTGGCACCTTCGCGCCT
GTCTCGCTGCTTTCGATAAGTCTCTAGCCATTTAAAATTTTTGATGACCTGCTGCGACGCTTTTTTTCTG
GCAAGATAGTCTTGTAAATGCGGGCCAAGATCTGCACACTGGTATTTCGGTTTTTGGGGCCGCGGGCGGC
GACGGGGCCCGTGCGTCCCAGCGCACATGTTCGGCGAGGCGGGGCCTGCGAGCGCGGCCACCGAGAATCG
GACGGGGGTAGTCTCAAGCTGGCCGGCCTGCTCTGGTGCCTGGCCTCGCGCCGCCGTGTATCGCCCCGCC
CTGGGCGGCAAGGCTGGCCCGGTCGGCACCAGTTGCGTGAGCGGAAAGATGGCCGCTTCCCGGCCCTGCT
GCAGGGAGCTCAAAATGAAGGACGCGGCGCTCGGGAGAGCGGGCGGGTGAGTCACCCACACAAAGGAAAA
GGGCCTTTCCGTCCTCAGCCGTCGCTTCATGTGACTCCACGGAGTACCGGGCGCCGTCCAGGCACCTCGA
TTAGTTCTCGAGCTTTTGGAGTACGTCGTCTTTAGGTTGGGGGGAGGGGTTTTATGCGATGGAGTTTCCC
CACACTGAGTGGGTGGAGACTGAAGTTAGGCCAGCTTGGCACTTGATGTAATTCTCCTTGGAATTTGCCC
TTTTTGAGTTTGGATCTTGGTTCATTCTCAAGCCTCAGACAGTGGTTCAAAGTTTTTTTCTTCCATTTCA
GGTGTCGTGATGTACAATGACCGAGTACAAGCCCACGGTGCGCCTCGCCACCCGCGACGACGTCCCCAGG
GCCGTACGCACCCTCGCCGCCGCGTTCGCCGACTACCCCGCCACGCGCCACACCGTCGATCCGGACCGCC
ACATCGAGCGGGTCACCGAGCTGCAAGAACTCTTCCTCACGCGCGTCGGGCTCGACATCGGCAAGGTGTG
GGTCGCGGACGACGGCGCCGCCGTGGCGGTCTGGACCACGCCGGAGAGCGTCGAAGCGGGGGCGGTGTTC
GCCGAGATCGGCCCGCGCATGGCCGAGTTGAGCGGTTCCCGGCTGGCCGCGCAGCAACAGATGGAAGGCC
TCCTGGCGCCGCACCGGCCCAAGGAGCCCGCGTGGTTCCTGGCCACCGTCGGAGTCTCGCCCGACCACCA
GGGCAAGGGTCTGGGCAGCGCCGTCGTGCTCCCCGGAGTGGAGGCGGCCGAGCGCGCCGGGGTGCCCGCC
TTCCTGGAGACCTCCGCGCCCCGCAACCTCCCCTTCTACGAGCGGCTCGGCTTCACCGTCACCGCCGACG
TCGAGGTGCCCGAAGGACCGCGCACCTGGTGCATGACCCGCAAGCCCGGTGCCTGAGAATTCGATATCAA
GCTTATCGGTAATCAACCTCTGGATTACAAAATTTGTGAAAGATTGACTGGTATTCTTAACTATGTTGCT
CCTTTTACGCTATGTGGATACGCTGCTTTAATGCCTTTGTATCATGCTATTGCTTCCCGTATGGCTTTCA
TTTTCTCCTCCTTGTATAAATCCTGGTTGCTGTCTCTTTATGAGGAGTTGTGGCCCGTTGTCAGGCAACG
TGGCGTGGTGTGCACTGTGTTTGCTGACGCAACCCCCACTGGTTGGGGCATTGCCACCACCTGTCAGCTC
CTTTCCGGGACTTTCGCTTTCCCCCTCCCTATTGCCACGGCGGAACTCATCGCCGCCTGCCTTGCCCGCT
GCTGGACAGGGGCTCGGCTGTTGGGCACTGACAATTCCGTGGTGTTGTCGGGGAAATCATCGTCCTTTCC
TTGGCTGCTCGCCTGTGTTGCCACCTGGATTCTGCGCGGGACGTCCTTCTGCTACGTCCCTTCGGCCCTC
AATCCAGCGGACCTTCCTTCCCGCGGCCTGCTGCCGGCTCTGCGGCCTCTTCCGCGTCTTCGCCTTCGCC
CTCAGACGAGTCGGATCTCCCTTTGGGCCGCCTCCCCGCATCGATACCGTCGACCTCGAGACCTAGAAAA
ACATGGAGCAATCACAAGTAGCAATACAGCAGCTACCAATGCTGATTGTGCCTGGCTAGAAGCACAAGAG
GAGGAGGAGGTGGGTTTTCCAGTCACACCTCAGGTACCTTTAAGACCAATGACTTACAAGGCAGCTGTAG
ATCTTAGCCACTTTTTAAAAGAAAAGGGGGGACTGGAAGGGCTAATTCACTCCCAACGAAGACAAGATAT
CCTTGATCTGTGGATCTACCACACACAAGGCTACTTCCCTGATTGGCAGAACTACACACCAGGGCCAGGG
ATCAGATATCCACTGACCTTTGGATGGTGCTACAAGCTAGTACCAGTTGAGCAAGAGAAGGTAGAAGAAG
CCAATGAAGGAGAGAACACCCGCTTGTTACACCCTGTGAGCCTGCATGGGATGGATGACCCGGAGAGAGA
AGTATTAGAGTGGAGGTTTGACAGCCGCCTAGCATTTCATCACATGGCCCGAGAGCTGCATCCGGACTGT
ACTGGGTCTCTCTGGTTAGACCAGATCTGAGCCTGGGAGCTCTCTGGCTAACTAGGGAACCCACTGCTTA
AGCCTCAATAAAGCTTGCCTTGAGTGCTTCAAGTAGTGTGTGCCCGTCTGTTGTGTGACTCTGGTAACTA
GAGATCCCTCAGACCCTTTTAGTCAGTGTGGAAAATCTCTAGCAGGGCCCGTTTAAACCCGCTGATCAGC
CTCGACTGTGCCTTCTAGTTGCCAGCCATCTGTTGTTTGCCCCTCCCCCGTGCCTTCCTTGACCCTGGAA
GGTGCCACTCCCACTGTCCTTTCCTAATAAAATGAGGAAATTGCATCGCATTGTCTGAGTAGGTGTCATT
CTATTCTGGGGGGTGGGGTGGGGCAGGACAGCAAGGGGGAGGATTGGGAAGACAATAGCAGGCATGCTGG
GGATGCGGTGGGCTCTATGGCTTCTGAGGCGGAAAGAACCAGCTGGGGCTCTAGGGGGTATCCCC
[124 nt withheld, positions 9866-9989]
C
[91 nt withheld, positions 9991-10081]
A
[49 nt withheld, positions 10083-10131]
CCTTTGACGTTGGAGTCCACGTTCTTT
[37 nt withheld, positions 10159-10195]
ACCCTATCTCGGTCTATTCTTTTGATT
Features (pLannotate 1.2.2; 38 found; start..end, strand, type, name):
     86..415     +  promoter       SV40 promoter: SV40 enhancer and early promoter
    463..510     +  promoter       EM7 promoter: synthetic bacterial promoter&nbsp
    529..903     +  CDS            BleoR: antibiotic-binding protein; Sh ble from Streptoalloteichus hindustanus; confers resistance to bleomycin, phleomycin, and Zeocin™
    913..1038    +  CDS            ble (fragment): BLE_KLEPN - Experimental evidence at protein level: Swiss-Prot protein existence level 1. Binding protein with a strong affinity to the bleomycin family of antibiotics. Binds to CL990; an antimitotic-antibiotic compound. From Klebsiella pneumoniae.
   1033..1154    +  polyA_signal   SV40 poly(A) signal: SV40 polyadenylation signal
   1227..1243    -  protein_bind   lac operator: The lac repressor binds to the lac operator to inhibit transcription in E. coli. This inhibition can be relieved by adding lactose or isopropyl-β-D-thiogalactopyranoside (IPTG). lac repressor encoded by lacI
   1251..1281    -  promoter       lac promoter: promoter for the E. coli lac operon
   1296..1317    -  protein_bind   CAP binding site: CAP binding activates transcription in the presence of cAMP. E. coli catabolite activator protein
   1330..1422    -  CDS            lacI (fragment): lac repressor; lacI; The lac repressor binds to the lac operator to inhibit transcription in E. coli. This inhibition can be relieved by adding lactose or isopropyl-β-D-thiogalactopyranoside (IPTG).
   1605..2193    -  rep_origin     ori: high-copy-number ColE1/pMB1/pBR322/pUC origin of replication
   2364..3224    -  CDS            AmpR: β-lactamase; bla; confers resistance to ampicillin, carbenicillin, and related antibiotics
   3225..3329    -  promoter       AmpR promoter: bla
   3388..3440    -  misc_feature   bom (fragment): basis of mobility region from pBR322
   3595..3974    +  enhancer       CMV enhancer: human cytomegalovirus immediate early enhancer
   3975..4174    +  promoter       CMV promoter: human cytomegalovirus (CMV) immediate early promoter
   4192..4372    +  LTR            5' LTR (truncated): truncated 5' long terminal repeat (LTR) from HIV-1
   4419..4544    +  misc_feature   HIV-1 Ψ: packaging signal of human immunodeficiency virus type 1
   4528..4891    +  CDS            HIV-1 gag (fragment): gag protein from human immunodeficiency virus 1; gag
   5037..5270    +  misc_feature   RRE: The Rev response element (RRE) of HIV-1 allows for Rev-dependent mRNA export from the nucleus to the cytoplasm.
   5647..5747    +  CDS            Rev (fragment): human immunodeficiency virus 1 (HIV-1) Rev protein; rev; enhances nuclear export of unspliced and incompletely spliced viral mRNAs
   5797..5914    +  misc_feature   cPPT/CTS: central polypurine tract and central termination sequence of HIV-1
   5964..6204    +  promoter       U6 promoter: RNA polymerase III promoter for human U6 snRNA
   6250..6268    +  misc_RNA       MS2 stem loop: stem loop that binds the bacteriophage MS2 coat protein
   6279..6315    +  misc_RNA       gRNA scaffold (fragment): guide RNA scaffold for the Streptococcus pyogenes CRISPR/Cas9 system
   6320..6338    +  misc_RNA       MS2 stem loop: stem loop that binds the bacteriophage MS2 coat protein
   6349..6368    +  misc_RNA       gRNA scaffold (fragment): guide RNA scaffold for the Streptococcus pyogenes CRISPR/Cas9 system
   6389..6455    +  CDS            small t antigen (fragment): SV40 (simian virus 40) small t antigen
   6481..6692    +  promoter       EF-1α core promoter: core promoter for human elongation factor EF-1α
   6693..6802    +  intron         EF-1α intron A (fragment): intron upstream of the start codon of human EF-1α
   7428..7631    +  intron         EF-1α intron A: truncated intron upstream of the start codon of human EF-1α
   7647..8246    +  CDS            PuroR (fragment): puromycin N-acetyltransferase; pac from Streptomyces; confers resistance to puromycin
   8247..8268    +  misc_feature   MCS (fragment): pBluescript multiple cloning site
   8271..8859    +  misc_feature   WPRE: woodchuck hepatitis virus posttranscriptional regulatory element
   8796..9377    +  CDS            nef (fragment): NEF_HV1H2 - Experimental evidence at protein level: Swiss-Prot protein existence level 1. Extracellular Nef protein targets CD4(+) T-lymphocytes for apoptosis by interacting with CXCR4 surface receptors. From Human immunodeficiency virus type 1 group M subtype B (isolate HXB2) (HIV-1).
   9384..9564    +  LTR            5' LTR (truncated): truncated 5' long terminal repeat (LTR) from HIV-1
   9596..9820    +  polyA_signal   bGH poly(A) signal: bovine growth hormone polyadenylation signal
   9824..9845    +  promoter       SV40 promoter (fragment): SV40 enhancer and early promoter
   9866..72      +  rep_origin     f1 ori (across the origin) (sequence partly withheld): f1 bacteriophage origin of replication; arrow indicates direction of (+) strand synthesis
