[The description below was written by a language model from this plasmid's Addgene catalogue record and pLannotate feature annotations shown in this document.]
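Description:
lenti sgRNA(MS2)_puro backbone is an empty third-generation lentiviral cloning vector of about 10.2 kb, built on a pLenti backbone, for expressing Streptococcus pyogenes Cas9 guide RNAs that carry MS2 aptamers. In bacteria it replicates from a high-copy ColE1/pUC-type origin and is selected with ampicillin through the β-lactamase gene. An f1 origin is also annotated, along with an SV40/EM7-driven bleomycin/Zeocin resistance cassette located outside the viral region. The transfer cassette begins with a CMV enhancer/promoter fused to a truncated HIV-1 5' LTR, which drives genomic RNA production in packaging cells. It is followed by the Ψ packaging signal with a gag fragment, the RRE for Rev-dependent nuclear export, and the cPPT/CTS. A WPRE, a truncated 3' LTR and a bGH polyadenylation signal close the unit.

The payload has two parts. A human U6 RNA polymerase III promoter sits upstream of BsmBI sites, where a spacer sequence is inserted by restriction cloning. These are followed by a modified sgRNA scaffold in which MS2 stem loops replace or extend the tetraloop and stem loop 2. The loops bind bacteriophage MS2 coat protein, so effector domains fused to that protein can be recruited to a Cas9-bound genomic site. Downstream, an EF-1α promoter with its intron drives puromycin N-acetyltransferase, allowing selection of transduced mammalian cells with puromycin. No spacer is present in the backbone as deposited. The associated publication describes genome-scale transcriptional activation with an engineered CRISPR-Cas9 complex, which points to use for single guides or pooled libraries delivered by lentivirus alongside separately supplied Cas9 and MS2-fusion components.
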