Addgene plasmid #73795: lenti sgRNA(MS2)_puro backbone
Purpose: (Empty Backbone) 3rd generation lenti sgRNA cloning backbone with MS2 loops at tetraloop and stemloop 2 and EF1a-puro resistance marker. Contains BsmBI sites for insertion of spacer sequences.
Depositing lab: Feng Zhang. Depositing organization: Broad Institute. Publication: Genome-scale transcriptional activation by an engineered CRISPR-Cas9 complex. Konermann S, Brigham MD, Trevino AE, Joung J, Abudayyeh OO, Barcena C, Hsu PD, Habib N, Gootenberg JS, Nishimasu H, Nureki O, Zhang F. Nature. 2014 Dec 10. doi: 10.1038/nature14136. PubMed 25494202.
Backbone
  Vector backbone: plenti
  Backbone size (bp): 10221
  Vector type: Mammalian Expression, Lentiviral, CRISPR
  Promoter: U6 and EF1A
  Selectable markers: Puromycin
Growth in bacteria
  Bacterial resistance: Ampicillin, 100 μg/mL
  Growth temperature: 37°C
  Growth strain: Stbl3
  Copy number: High Copy
Gene/Insert
  Cloning method: Restriction Enzyme
  Sequencing primers: 5′ GAG GGC CTA TTT CCC ATG ATT CCT TCA TAT; 3′ cctagaaggtccattagctgcaaagattcc
Terms and licenses: Academic/Nonprofit Terms; Industry Terms: Not Available to Industry
How to cite: lenti sgRNA(MS2)_puro backbone was a gift from Feng Zhang (Addgene plasmid # 73795 ; http://n2t.net/addgene:73795 ; RRID:Addgene_73795)
