>Addgene plasmid #73795 | lenti sgRNA(MS2)_puro backbone | addgene partial sequence | sequence record 138990 | Top_Fop 5'-TCACCATTATCGTTTCAGAC-3'
CCGACAGGCCCGAAGGAATAGAAGAAGAAGGTGGAGAGAGAGACAGAGACAGATCCATTCGATTAGTGAA
CGGATCGGCACTGCGTGCGCCAATTCTGCAGACAAATGGCAGTATTCATCCACAATTTTAAAAGAAAAGG
GGGGATTGGGGGGTACAGTGCAGGGGAAAGAATAGTAGACATAATAGCAACAGACATACAAACTAAAGAA
TTACAAAAACAAATTACAAAAATTCAAAATTTTCGGGTTTATTACAGGGACAGCAGAGATCCAGTTTGGT
TAATTAGCTAGCGAGGGCCTATTTCCCATGATTCCTTCATATTTGCATATACGATACAAGGCTGTTAGAG
AGATAATTGGAATTAATTTGACTGTAAACACAAAGATATTAGTACAAAATACGTGACGTAGAAAGTAATA
ATTTCTTGGGTAGTTTGCAGTTTTAAAATTATGTTTTAAAATGGACTATCATATGCTTACCGTAACTTGA
AAGTATTTCGATTTCTTGGCTTTATATATCTTGTGGAAAGGACGAAACACCGGAGACGGGATACCGTCTC
TGTTTTAGAGCTAGGCCAACATGAGGATCACCCATGTCTGCAGGGCCTAGCAAGTTAAAATAAGGCTAGT
CCGTTATCAACTTGGCCAACATGAGGATCACCCATGTCTGCAGGGCCAAGTGGCACCGAGTCGGTGCTTT
TTTTGGATCCTGCAAAGATGGATAAAGTTTTAAACAGAGAGGAATCTTTGCAGCTAATGGACCTTCTAGG
TCTTGAAAGGAGTGGGAATTGGCTCCGGTGCCCGTCAGTGGGCAGAGCGCACATCGCCCACAGTCCCCGA
GAAGTTGGGGGGAGGGGTCGGCAATTGAACCGGTGCCTAGAGAAGGTGGCGCGGGGTAAACTGGGAAAGT
GATGTCGTGTACTGGCTCCGCCTTTTTCCCGAGGGTGGGGG
