>Addgene plasmid #73795 | lenti sgRNA(MS2)_puro backbone | addgene partial sequence | sequence record 138993 | WPRE-R 5'-CATAGCGTAAAAGGAGCAACA-3'
GTCAATCTTTCACAAATTTTGTAATCCAGAGGTTGATTACCGATAAGCTTGATATCGAATTCTCAGGCAC
CGGGCTTGCGGGTCATGCACCAGGTGCGCGGTCCTTCGGGCACCTCGACGTCGGCGGTGACGGTGAAGCC
GAGCCGCTCGTAGAAGGGGAGGTTGCGGGGCGCGGAGGTCTCCAGGAAGGCGGGCACCCCGGCGCGCTCG
GCCGCCTCCACTCCGGGGAGCACGACGGCGCTGCCCAGACCCTTGCCCTGGTGGTCGGGCGAGACTCCGA
CGGTGGCCAGGAACCACGCGGGCTCCTTGGGCCGGTGCGGCGCCAGGAGGCCTTCCATCTGTTGCTGCGC
GGCCAGCCGGGAACCGCTCAACTCGGCCATGCGCGGGCCGATCTCGGCGAACACCGCCCCCGCTTCGACG
CTCTCCGGCGTGGTCCAGACCGCCACGGCGGCGCCGTCGTCCGCGACCCACACCTTGCCGATGTCGAGCC
CGACGCGCGTGAGGAAGAGTTCTTGCAGCTCGGTGACCCGCTCGATGTGGCGGTCCGGATCGACGGTGTG
GCGCGTGGCGGGGTAGTCGGCGAACGCGGCGGCGAGGGTGCGTACGGCCCTGGGGACGTCGTCGCGGGTG
GCGAGGCGCACCGTGGGCTTGTACTCGGTCATTGTACATCACGACACCTGAAATGGAAGAAAAAAACTTT
GAACCACTGTCTGAGGCTTGAGAATGAACCAAGATCCAAACTCAAAAAGGGCAAATTCCAAGGAGAATTA
CATCAAGTGCCAAGCTGGCCTAACTTCAGTCTCCACCCACTCAGTGTGGGGAAACTCCATCGCATAAAAC
CCCTCCCCCCAACCTAAAGACGACGTACTCCAAAAGCTCGAGAACTAATCGAGGTGCCTGGACGGCGCCC
GGTACTCCGTGGAGTCACATGAAGCGACGGCTGAGGACGGAAAGGCCCTTTTCCTTTGTGTGGGTGACTC
ACC
